>Addgene plasmid #51866 | BAMBI-bio-His | depositor full sequence | sequence record 79761 | BAMBI-bio-His sequence 7073 bps
GTCGACCTCCATCACGGCCTATAAGAGTGAGGGGGAGTCAGCGGAGTTCTCCTTCCCACTCAACCTTGGA
GAGGAAAGCCTGCAGGGAGAGTTGAGATGGAAGGCAGAGAAGGCTCCTTCTTCCCAGTCCTGGATCACCT
TCTCCCTAAAGAACCAAAAGGTGTCTGTGCAGAAGTCTACTAGCAACCCCAAGTTCCAGCTGTCCGAAAC
GCTCCCACTCACCCTTCAGATACCCCAGGTCTCCCTTCAGTTTGCTGGTTCTGGCAACCTGACCCTGACT
CTGGACAGAGGGATACTGTATCAGGAAGTGAACCTGGTGGTGATGAAAGTGACTCAGCCCGACAGCAACA
CTTTGACCTGTGAGGTGATGGGACCCACCTCACCCAAGATGAGACTGATCTTGAAGCAGGAGAATCAGGA
GGCCAGGGTCTCCAGGCAGGAGAAAGTGATTCAAGTGCAGGCCCCTGAAGCAGGGGTGTGGCAATGTCTA
CTGAGTGAAGGTGAAGAGGTCAAGATGGACTCCAAGATCCAGGTTTTATCCAAAGGGTTGAATTCCGGCA
GCCTGCACCACATCCTGGACGCCCAGAAGATGCTGTGGAACCACAGGGACAGGAACCTGCCTCCTCTGGC
CCCTCTGGGCCCCCACCACCATCACCACCATTGAGTCTAGACACGTGATTAATTAAGGATCCCCCGACCT
CGACCTCTGGCTAATAAAGGAAATTTATTTTCATTGCAATAGTGTGTTGGAATTTTTTGTGTCTCTCACT
CGGAAGGACATATGGGAGGGCAAATCATTTGGTCGAGATCCCTCGGAGATCTCTAGCTAGAGGATCGATC
CCCGCCCCGGACGAACTAAACCTGACTACGACATCTCTGCCCCTTCTTCGCGGGGCAGTGCATGTAATCC
CTTCAGTTGGTTGGTACAACTTGCCAACTGGGCCCTGTTCCACATGTGACACGGGGGGGGACCAAACACA
AAGGGGTTCTCTGACTGTAGTTGACATCCTTATAAATGGATGTGCACATTTGCCAACACTGAGTGGCTTT
CATCCTGGAGCAGACTTTGCAGTCTGTGGACTGCAACACAACATTGCCTTTATGTGTAACTCTTGGCTGA
AGCTCTTACACCAATGCTGGGGGACATGTACCTCCCAGGGGCCCAGGAAGACTACGGGAGGCTACACCAA
CGTCAATCAGAGGGGCCTGTGTAGCTACCGATAAGCGGACCCTCAAGAGGGCATTAGCAATAGTGTTTAT
AAGGCCCCCTTGTTAACCCTAAACGGGTAGCATATGCTTCCCGGGTAGTAGTATATACTATCCAGACTAA
CCCTAATTCAATAGCATATGTTACCCAACGGGAAGCATATGCTATCGAATTAGGGTTAGTAAAAGGGTCC
TAAGGAACAGCGATATCTCCCACCCCATGAGCTGTCACGGTTTTATTTACATGGGGTCAGGATTCCACGA
GGGTAGTGAACCATTTTAGTCACAAGGGCAGTGGCTGAAGATCAAGGAGCGGGCAGTGAACTCTCCTGAA
TCTTCGCCTGCTTCTTCATTCTCCTTCGTTTAGCTAATAGAATAACTGCTGAGTTGTGAACAGTAAGGTG
TATGTGAGGTGCTCGAAAACAAGGTTTCAGGTGACGCCCCCAGAATAAAATTTGGACGGGGGGTTCAGTG
GTGGCATTGTGCTATGACACCAATATAACCCTCACAAACCCCTTGGGCAATAAATACTAGTGTAGGAATG
AAACATTCTGAATATCTTTAACAATAGAAATCCATGGGGTGGGGACAAGCCGTAAAGACTGGATGTCCAT
CTCACACGAATTTATGGCTATGGGCAACACATAATCCTAGTGCAATATGATACTGGGGTTATTAAGATGT
GTCCCAGGCAGGGACCAAGACAGGTGAACCATGTTGTTACACTCTATTTGTAACAAGGGGAAAGAGAGTG
GACGCCGACAGCAGCGGACTCCACTGGTTGTCTCTAACACCCCCGAAAATTAAACGGGGCTCCACGCCAA
TGGGGCCCATAAACAAAGACAAGTGGCCACTCTTTTTTTTGAAATTGTGGAGTGGGGGCACGCGTCAGCC
CCCACACGCCGCCCTGCGGTTTTGGACTGTAAAATAAGGGTGTAATAACTTGGCTGATTGTAACCCCGCT
AACCACTGCGGTCAAACCACTTGCCCACAAAACCACTAATGGCACCCCGGGGAATACCTGCATAAGTAGG
TGGGCGGGCCAAGATAGGGGCGCGATTGCTGCGATCTGGAGGACAAATTACACACACTTGCGCCTGAGCG
CCAAGCACAGGGTTGTTGGTCCTCATATTCACGAGGTCGCTGAGAGCACGGTGGGCTAATGTTGCCATGG
GTAGCATATACTACCCAAATATCTGGATAGCATATGCTATCCTAATCTATATCTGGGTAGCATAGGCTAT
CCTAATCTATATCTGGGTAGCATATGCTATCCTAATCTATATCTGGGTAGTATATGCTATCCTAATTTAT
ATCTGGGTAGCATAGGCTATCCTAATCTATATCTGGGTAGCATATGCTATCCTAATCTATATCTGGGTAG
TATATGCTATCCTAATCTGTATCCGGGTAGCATATGCTATCCTAATAGAGATTAGGGTAGTATATGCTAT
CCTAATTTATATCTGGGTAGCATATACTACCCAAATATCTGGATAGCATATGCTATCCTAATCTATATCT
GGGTAGCATATGCTATCCTAATCTATATCTGGGTAGCATAGGCTATCCTAATCTATATCTGGGTAGCATA
TGCTATCCTAATCTATATCTGGGTAGTATATGCTATCCTAATTTATATCTGGGTAGCATAGGCTATCCTA
ATCTATATCTGGGTAGCATATGCTATCCTAATCTATATCTGGGTAGTATATGCTATCCTAATCTGTATCC
GGGTAGCATATGCTATCCTCATGATAAGCTGTCAAACATGAGAATTTTCTTGAAGACGAAAGGGCCTCGT
GATACGCCTATTTTTATAGGTTAATGTCATGATAATAATGGTTTCTTAGACGTCAGGTGGCACTTTTCGG
GGAAATGTGCGCGGAACCCCTATTTGTTTATTTTTCTAAATACATTCAAATATGTATCCGCTCATGAGAC
AATAACCCTGATAAATGCTTCAATAATATTGAAAAAGGAAGAGTATGAGTATTCAACATTTCCGTGTCGC
CCTTATTCCCTTTTTTGCGGCATTTTGCCTTCCTGTTTTTGCTCACCCAGAAACGCTGGTGAAAGTAAAA
GATGCTGAAGATCAGTTGGGTGCACGAGTGGGTTACATCGAACTGGATCTCAACAGCGGTAAGATCCTTG
AGAGTTTTCGCCCCGAAGAACGTTTTCCAATGATGAGCACTTTTAAAGTTCTGCTATGTGGCGCGGTATT
ATCCCGTGTTGACGCCGGGCAAGAGCAACTCGGTCGCCGCATACACTATTCTCAGAATGACTTGGTTGAG
TACTCACCAGTCACAGAAAAGCATCTTACGGATGGCATGACAGTAAGAGAATTATGCAGTGCTGCCATAA
CCATGAGTGATAACACTGCGGCCAACTTACTTCTGACAACGATCGGAGGACCGAAGGAGCTAACCGCTTT
TTTGCACAACATGGGGGATCATGTAACTCGCCTTGATCGTTGGGAACCGGAGCTGAATGAAGCCATACCA
AACGACGAGCGTGACACCACGATGCCTGCAGCAATGGCAACAACGTTGCGCAAACTATTAACTGGCGAAC
TACTTACTCTAGCTTCCCGGCAACAATTAATAGACTGGATGGAGGCGGATAAAGTTGCAGGACCACTTCT
GCGCTCGGCCCTTCCGGCTGGCTGGTTTATTGCTGATAAATCTGGAGCCGGTGAGCGTGGGTCTCGCGGT
ATCATTGCAGCACTGGGGCCAGATGGTAAGCCCTCCCGTATCGTAGTTATCTACACGACGGGGAGTCAGG
CAACTATGGATGAACGAAATAGACAGATCGCTGAGATAGGTGCCTCACTGATTAAGCATTGGTAACTGTC
AGACCAAGTTTACTCATATATACTTTAGATTGATTTAAAACTTCATTTTTAATTTAAAAGGATCTAGGTG
AAGATCCTTTTTGATAATCTCATGACCAAAATCCCTTAACGTGAGTTTTCGTTCCACTGAGCGTCAGACC
CCGTAGAAAAGATCAAAGGATCTTCTTGAGATCCTTTTTTTCTGCGCGTAATCTGCTGCTTGCAAACAAA
AAAACCACCGCTACCAGCGGTGGTTTGTTTGCCGGATCAAGAGCTACCAACTCTTTTTCCGAAGGTAACT
GGCTTCAGCAGAGCGCAGATACCAAATACTGTTCTTCTAGTGTAGCCGTAGTTAGGCCACCACTTCAAGA
ACTCTGTAGCACCGCCTACATACCTCGCTCTGCTAATCCTGTTACCAGTGGCTGCTGCCAGTGGCGATAA
GTCGTGTCTTACCGGGTTGGACTCAAGACGATAGTTACCGGATAAGGCGCAGCGGTCGGGCTGAACGGGG
GGTTCGTGCACACAGCCCAGCTTGGAGCGAACGACCTACACCGAACTGAGATACCTACAGCGTGAGCTAT
GAGAAAGCGCCACGCTTCCCGAAGGGAGAAAGGCGGACAGGTATCCGGTAAGCGGCAGGGTCGGAACAGG
AGAGCGCACGAGGGAGCTTCCAGGGGGAAACGCCTGGTATCTTTATAGTCCTGTCGGGTTTCGCCACCTC
TGACTTGAGCGTCGATTTTTGTGATGCTCGTCAGGGGGGCGGAGCCTATGGAAAAACGCCAGCAACGCGG
CCTTTTTACGGTTCCTGGCCTTTTGCTGGCCTTTTGCTCACATGTTCTTTCCTGCGTTATCCCCTGATTC
TGTGGATAACCGTATTACCGCCTTTGAGTGAGCTGATACCGCTCGCCGCAGCCGAACGACCGAGCGCAGC
GAGTCAGTGAGCGAGGAAGCGGAAGAGCGCCCAATACGCAAACCGCCTCTCCCCGCGCGTTGGCCGATTC
ATTAATGCAGCTGGCACGACAGGTTTCCCGACTGGAAAGCGGGCAGTGAGCGCAACGCAATTAATGTGAG
TTAGCTCACTCATTAGGCACCCCAGGCTTTACACTTTATGCTTCCGGCTCGTATGTTGTGTGGAATTGTG
AGCGGATAACAATTTCACACAGGAAACAGCTATGACCATGATTACGCCAAGCTCTAGCTAGAGGTCGACC
AATTCTCATGTTTGACAGCTTATCATCGCAGATCCGGGCAACGTTGTTGCCATTGCTGCAGGCGCAGAAC
TGGTAGGTATGGAAGATCTATACATTGAATCAATATTGGCAATTAGCCATATTAGTCATTGGTTATATAG
CATAAATCAATATTGGCTATTGGCCATTGCATACGTTGTATCTATATCATAATATGTACATTTATATTGG
CTCATGTCCAATATGACCGCCATGTTGACATTGATTATTGACTAGTTATTAATAGTAATCAATTACGGGG
TCATTAGTTCATAGCCCATATATGGAGTTCCGCGTTACATAACTTACGGTAAATGGCCCGCCTGGCTGAC
CGCCCAACGACCCCCGCCCATTGACGTCAATAATGACGTATGTTCCCATAGTAACGCCAATAGGGACTTT
CCATTGACGTCAATGGGTGGAGTATTTACGGTAAACTGCCCACTTGGCAGTACATCAAGTGTATCATATG
CCAAGTCCGCCCCCTATTGACGTCAATGACGGTAAATGGCCCGCCTGGCATTATGCCCAGTACATGACCT
TACGGGACTTTCCTACTTGGCAGTACATCTACGTATTAGTCATCGCTATTACCATGGTGATGCGGTTTTG
GCAGTACACCAATGGGCGTGGATAGCGGTTTGACTCACGGGGATTTCCAAGTCTCCACCCCATTGACGTC
AATGGGAGTTTGTTTTGGCACCAAAATCAACGGGACTTTCCAAAATGTCGTAATAACCCCGCCCCGTTGA
CGCAAATGGGCGGTAGGCGTGTACGGTGGGAGGTCTATATAAGCAGAGCTCGTTTAGTGAACCGTCAGAT
CCTCACTCTCTTCCGCATCGCTGTCTGCGAGGGCCAGCTGTTGGGCTCGCGGTTGAGGACAAACTCTTCG
CGGTCTTTCCAGTACTCTTGGATCGGAAACCCGTCGGCCTCCGAACGGTACTCCGCCACCGAGGGACCTG
AGCGAGTCCGCATCGACCGGATCGGAAAACCTCTCGAGAAAGGCGTCTAACCAGTCACAGTCGCAAGGTA
GGCTGAGCACCGTGGCGGGCGGCAGCGGGTGGCGGTCGGGGTTGTTTCTGGCGGAGGTGCTGCTGATGAT
GTAATTAAAGTAGGCGGTCTTGAGACGGCGGATGGTCGAGGTGAGGTGTGGCAGGCTTGAGATCCAGCTG
TTGGGGTGAGTACTCCCTCTCAAAAGCGGGCATTACTTCTGCGCTAAGATTGTCAGTTTCCAAAAACGAG
GAGGATTTGATATTCACCTGGCCCGATCTGGCCATACACTTGAGTGACAATGACATCCACTTTGCCTTTC
TCTCCACAGGTGTCCACTCCCAGGTCCAAGTTTAAACTGCGGCCGCCACCATGGACCGGCACAGCAGCTA
CATCTTCATCTGGCTGCAGCTGGAACTGTGCGCCATGGCCGTGCTGCTGACCAAGGGCGAGATCCGGTGC
TACTGCGACGCCGCCCACTGTGTGGCCACCGGCTACATGTGCAAGAGCGAGCTGTCCGCCTGCTTCAGCA
GACTGCTGGACCCCCAGAACAGCAACAGCCCCCTGACCCACGGCTGTCTGGATAGCCTGGCCAGCACCAC
CGACATCTGCCAGGCCAAGCAGGCCAGAAACCACAGCGGCACCACCATCCCCACCCTGGAATGCTGCCAC
GAGGACATGTGCAACTACCGGGGCCTGCACGACGTGCTGTCCCCACCTAGAGGCGAGGCCAGCGGCCAGG
GCAACAGATACCAGCACGACGGCAGCCGGAACCTGATCACCAAGGTGCAGGAACTGACCAGCAGCGGCGC
GCC
Features (pLannotate 1.2.2; 19 found; start..end, strand, type, name):
    713..768     +  polyA_signal   β-globin poly(A) signal: rabbit β-globin polyadenylation signal (Gil and Proudfoot, 1987)
   1282..2963    -  rep_origin     oriP (fragment): Epstein-Barr virus oriP replication origin (Yates et al., 2000)
   3090..3194    +  promoter       AmpR promoter: bla
   3195..4055    +  CDS            AmpR: β-lactamase; bla; confers resistance to ampicillin, carbenicillin, and related antibiotics
   4226..4814    +  rep_origin     ori: high-copy-number ColE1/pMB1/pBR322/pUC origin of replication
   4997..5089    +  CDS            lacI (fragment): lac repressor; lacI; The lac repressor binds to the lac operator to inhibit transcription in E. coli. This inhibition can be relieved by adding lactose or isopropyl-β-D-thiogalactopyranoside (IPTG).
   5102..5123    +  protein_bind   CAP binding site: CAP binding activates transcription in the presence of cAMP. E. coli catabolite activator protein
   5138..5168    +  promoter       lac promoter: promoter for the E. coli lac operon
   5176..5192    +  protein_bind   lac operator: The lac repressor binds to the lac operator to inhibit transcription in E. coli. This inhibition can be relieved by adding lactose or isopropyl-β-D-thiogalactopyranoside (IPTG). lac repressor encoded by lacI
   5262..5278    +  promoter       tet promoter (fragment): E. coli promoter for tetracycline efflux protein gene
   5288..5313    -  CDS            bla(M) (fragment): β-lactamase lacking the signal sequence; bla(M); allows cytosolic expression of β-lactamase
   5487..5866    +  enhancer       CMV enhancer: human cytomegalovirus immediate early enhancer
   5868..6067    +  promoter       CMV promoter: human cytomegalovirus (CMV) immediate early promoter
   6135..6173    +  misc_feature   Ad SA (fragment): adenovirus major late transcript splice acceptor (Friedrich and Soriano, 1991)
   6206..6415    -  CDS            PTP (fragment): TERM_ADE02 - Experimental evidence at protein level: Swiss-Prot protein existence level 1. Protein covalently bound to the viral DNA that acts as a primer for viral genomic replication by DNA strand displacement. Assembles on the viral origin of replication in an initiation complex with viral polymerase, DBP, host NFIA and host POU2F1/OCT1. During initiation, the polymerase covalently couples the first dCTP with Ser- 580 of pTP. The terminal protein stimulates the template activity over 20 fold compared to protein-free templates. Neo-synthesized viral genomes are linked to two preterminal prot
   6446..6535    +  intron         chimeric intron (fragment): chimera between introns from adenovirus and immunoglobulin heavy chain genes
   6554..6600    +  CDS            IgH signal sequence (fragment): signal sequence from the mouse immunoglobulin heavy chain variable region
   6631..7065    +  CDS            BAMBI (fragment): BAMBI_HUMAN - Also known as NMA. Experimental evidence at protein level: Swiss-Prot protein existence level 1. Negatively regulates TGF-beta signaling. From Homo sapiens (Human).
   7054..553     +  CDS            Cd4 (fragment) (across the origin): CD4_RAT - Experimental evidence at protein level: Swiss-Prot protein existence level 1. Integral membrane glycoprotein that plays an essential role in the immune response and serves multiple functions in responses against both external and internal offenses. In T-cells, functions primarily as a coreceptor for MHC class II molecule:peptide complex. The antigens presented by class II peptides are derived from extracellular proteins while class I peptides are derived from cytosolic proteins. Interacts simultaneously with the T-cell receptor (TCR) and the MHC class II presented by antigen presenti
