[The description below was written by a language model from this plasmid's Addgene catalogue record and pLannotate feature annotations shown in this document.]
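Description:
BAMBI-bio-His is a mammalian expression plasmid built on the pTT3 backbone for producing the soluble extracellular domain of human BAMBI (also known as NMA, a negative regulator of TGF-beta signalling) as a secreted, tagged recombinant protein. The catalogue purpose line and alternative name refer to "Basigin precursor". However, the gene name, Entrez entry and sequence annotation all identify the roughly 455 bp insert as BAMBI, so the Basigin wording appears to be a labelling inconsistency in the record. The insert was chemically synthesised and sits between retained NotI and AscI sites.

Expression is driven by the CMV immediate-early enhancer and promoter. These are followed by adenovirus-derived leader and splice elements and a chimeric intron fragment, which typically improve transcript processing and yield. The annotation also detects a short fragment resembling a mouse immunoglobulin heavy chain signal sequence just upstream of the BAMBI coding region. The ectodomain is fused in frame at its C terminus to backbone-encoded rat CD4 domains 3 and 4, an enzymatic biotinylation sequence, a linker and a His tag, and the transcript ends at a rabbit β-globin polyadenylation signal. The CD4 domains serve as a generic antibody-detectable tag. The biotinylation sequence allows site-specific capture on streptavidin, and the His tag allows metal-affinity purification.

An Epstein-Barr virus oriP fragment supports episomal maintenance in cells expressing EBNA1, which suits high-yield transient transfection. In bacteria the plasmid replicates from a high-copy ColE1/pUC-type origin and is selected with ampicillin. It comes from a platelet receptor protein microarray study and fits use as an immobilisable bait in extracellular protein interaction screens.
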