Addgene plasmid #51866: BAMBI-bio-His
Purpose: Expresses full-length Basigin precursor ectodomain in mammalian cells. C-terminal rat Cd4d3+4 tag, biotinylation sequence and His tag.
Depositing lab: Gavin Wright. Depositing organization: Wellcome Sanger Institute. Publication: A human platelet receptor protein microarray identifies FcepsilonR1alpha as an activating PEAR1 ligand. Sun Y, Vandenbriele C, Kauskot A, Verhamme P, Hoylaerts MF, Wright GJ. Mol Cell Proteomics. 2015 Feb 23. pii: mcp.M114.046946. 10.1074/mcp.M114.046946 PubMed 25713122.
Backbone
  Vector backbone: pTT3
  Backbone manufacturer: Yves Durocher, NRC
  Backbone size w/o insert (bp): 6618
  Total vector size (bp): 7073
  Modifications to backbone: Rat CD4 d3+4, enzymatic biotinylation sequence, linker and His tag (CD4d3+4-BioLHis).
  Vector type: Mammalian Expression
Growth in bacteria
  Bacterial resistance: Ampicillin, 100 μg/mL
  Growth temperature: 37°C
  Growth strain: Top10
  Copy number: High Copy
Gene/Insert
  Gene/Insert name: BAMBI (alt name: Basigin precursor)
  Species: H. sapiens (human)
  Insert size (bp): 455
  Entrez Gene: BAMBI (a.k.a. NMA)
  Promoter: CMV
  Tag / fusion protein: rat CD4 d3+4 (C terminal on backbone); enzymatic biotinylation sequence (C terminal on backbone); His tag (C terminal on backbone)
  Cloning method: Restriction Enzyme; 5′ cloning site NotI (not destroyed); 3′ cloning site AscI (not destroyed)
  Sequencing primers: 5′ CMV-fwd
Resource information
  A portion of this plasmid was derived from a plasmid made by: Insert was chemically synthesised.
Terms and licenses: Academic/Nonprofit Terms; Industry Terms: Not Available to Industry
Depositor comments: Article ref 58
How to cite: BAMBI-bio-His was a gift from Gavin Wright (Addgene plasmid # 51866 ; http://n2t.net/addgene:51866 ; RRID:Addgene_51866)
