>Addgene plasmid #51866 | BAMBI-bio-His | addgene partial sequence | sequence record 94417 | pMT2-F 5'-TTGCCTTTCTCTCCACAGGT-3'
ACTGCGGCCGCCACCATGGACCGGCACAGCAGCTACATCTTCATCTGGCTGCAGCTGGAACTGTGCGCCA
TGGCCGTGCTGCTGACCAAGGGCGAGATCCGGTGCTACTGCGACGCCGCCCACTGTGTGGCCACCGGCTA
CATGTGCAAGAGCGAGCTGTCCGCCTGCTTCAGCAGACTGCTGGACCCCCAGAACAGCAACAGCCCCCTG
ACCCACGGCTGTCTGGATAGCCTGGCCAGCACCACCGACATCTGCCAGGCCAAGCAGGCCAGAAACCACA
GCGGCACCACCATCCCCACCCTGGAATGCTGCCACGAGGACATGTGCAACTACCGGGGCCTGCACGACGT
GCTGTCCCCACCTAGAGGCGAGGCCAGCGGCCAGGGCAACAGATACCAGCACGACGGCAGCCGGAACCTG
ATCACCAAGGTGCAGGAACTGACCAGCAGCGGCGCGCCGTCGACCTCCATCACGGCCTATAAGAGTGAGG
GGGAGTCAGCGGAGTTCTCCTTCCCACTCAACCTTGGAGAGGAAAGCCTGCAGGGAGAGTTGAGATGGAA
GGCAGAGAAGGCTCCTTCTTCCCAGTCCTGGATCACCTTCTCCCTAAAGAACCAAAAGGTGTCTGTGCAG
AAGTCTACTAGCAACCCCAAGTTCCAGCTGTCCGAAACGCTCCCACTCACCCTTCAGATACCCCAGGTCT
CCCTTCAGTTTGCTGGTTCTGGCAACCTGACCCTGACTCTGGACAGAGGGATACTGTATCAGGAAGTGAA
CCTGGTGGTGATGAAAGTGACTCAGCCCGACAGCAACACTTTGACCTGTGAGGTGATGGGACCCACCTCA
CCCAAGATGAGACTGATCTTGAAGCAGGAGAATCAGGAGGCCAGGGTCTCCAGGCAGGA
