>Addgene plasmid #51866 | BAMBI-bio-His | addgene partial sequence | sequence record 94687 | rb_glob_PA_term-R 5'-CCCATATGTCCTTCCGAGTG-3'
AATAAATTTCCTTTATTAGCCAGAGGTCGAGGTCGGGGGATCCTTAATTAATCACGTGTCTAGACTCAAT
GGTGGTGATGGTGGTGGGGGCCCAGAGGGGCCAGAGGAGGCAGGTTCCTGTCCCTGTGGTTCCACAGCAT
CTTCTGGGCGTCCAGGATGTGGTGCAGGCTGCCGGAATTCAACCCTTTGGATAAAACCTGGATCTTGGAG
TCCATCTTGACCTCTTCACCTTCACTCAGTAGACATTGCCACACCCCTGCTTCAGGGGCCTGCACTTGAA
TCACTTTCTCCTGCCTGGAGACCCTGGCCTCCTGATTCTCCTGCTTCAAGATCAGTCTCATCTTGGGTGA
GGTGGGTCCCATCACCTCACAGGTCAAAGTGTTGCTGTCGGGCTGAGTCACTTTCATCACCACCAGGTTC
ACTTCCTGATACAGTATCCCTCTGTCCAGAGTCAGGGTCAGGTTGCCAGAACCAGCAAACTGAAGGGAGA
CCTGGGGTATCTGAAGGGTGAGTGGGAGCGTTTCGGACAGCTGGAACTTGGGGTTGCTAGTAGACTTCTG
CACAGACACCTTTTGGTTCTTTAGGGAGAAGGTGATCCAGGACTGGGAAGAAGGAGCCTTCTCTGCCTTC
CATCTCAACTCTCCCTGCAGGCTTTCCTCTCCAAGGTTGAGTGGGAAGGAGAACTCCGCTGACTCCCCCT
CACTCTTATAGGCCGTGATGGAGGTCGACGGCGCGCCGCTGCTGGTCAGTTCCTGCACCTTGGTGATCAG
GTTCCGGCTGCCGTCGTGCTGGTATCTGTTGCCCTGGCCGCTGGCCTCGCCTCTAGGT
